>Addgene plasmid #250217 | pWZLhygro-MyoD-ER-3xT7 | addgene full sequence | sequence record 497796 | Addgene NGS Result
ATGGAGCTTCTATCGCCGCCACTCCGGGACATAGACTTGACAGGCCCCGACGGCTCTCTCTGCTCCTTTG
AGACAGCAGACGACTTCTATGATGATCCGTGTTTCGACTCACCAGACCTGCGCTTTTTTGAGGACCTGGA
CCCGCGCCTGGTGCACGTGGGAGCCCTCCTGAAACCGGAGGAGCACGCACACTTCTCTACTGCGGTGCAC
CCAGGCCCAGGCGCTCGTGAGGATGAGCATGTGCGCGCGCCCAGCGGGCACCACCAGGCGGGTCGCTGCT
TGCTGTGGGCCTGCAAGGCGTGCAAGCGCAAGACCACCAACGCTGATCGCCGCAAGGCCGCCACCATGCG
CGAGCGCCGCCGCCTGAGCAAAGTGAATGAGGCCTTCGAGACGCTCAAGCGCTGCACGTCCAGCAACCCG
AACCAGCGGCTACCCAAGGTGGAGATCCTGCGCAACGCCATCCGCTACATCGAAGGTCTGCAGGCTCTGC
TGCGCGACCAGGACGCCGCGCCCCCTGGCGATCGAAATGAAATGGGTGCTTCAGGAGACATGAGGGCTGC
CAACCTTTGGCCAAGCCCTCTTGTGATTAAGCACACTAAGAAGAATAGCCCTGCCTTGTCCTTGACAGCT
GACCAGATGGTCAGTGCCTTGTTGGATGCTGAACCGCCCATGATCTATTCTGAATATGATCCTTCTAGAC
CCTTCAGTGAAGCCTCAATGATGGGCTTATTGACCAACCTAGCAGATAGGGAGCTGGTTCATATGATCAA
CTGGGCAAAGAGAGTGCCAGGCTTTGGGGACTTGAATCTCCATGATCAGGTCCACCTTCTCGAGTGTGCC
TGGCTGGAGATTCTGATGATTGGTCTCGTCTGGCGCTCCATGGAACACCCGGGGAAGCTCCTGTTTGCTC
CTAACTTGCTCCTGGACAGGAATCAAGGTAAATGTGTGGAAGGCATGGTGGAGATCTTTGACATGTTGCT
TGCTACGTCAAGTCGGTTCCGCATGATGAACCTGCAGGGTGAAGAGTTTGTGTGCCTCAAATCCATCATT
TTGCTTAATTCCGGAGTGTACACGTTTCTGTCCAGCACCTTGAAGTCTCTGGAAGAGAAGGACCACATCC
ACCGTGTCCTGGACAAGATCACAGACACTTTGATCCACCTGATGGCCAAAGCTGGCCTGACTCTGCAGCA
GCAGCATCGCCGCCTAGCTCAGCTCCTTCTCATTCTTTCCCATATCCGGCATATGAGTAACAAACGCATG
GAGCATCTCTACAACATGAAATGCAAGAACGTGGTACCCCTCTATGACCTGCTCCTGGAGATGTTGGATG
CCCACCGCCTTCATGCCCCAGCCAGTCGCATGGGAGTGCCCCCAGAGGAGCCCAGCCAGACCCAGCTGGC
CACCACCAGCTCCACTTCAGCACATTCCTTACAAACCTACTACATACCCCCGGAAGCAGAGGGCTTCCCC
AACACGATCGCCGCTGCCTTCTACGCACCTGGACCGCTGCCCCCAGGCCGTGGCAGCGAGCACTACAGTG
GCGACTCAGACGCGTCCAGCCCGCGCTCCAACTGCTCTGATGGCATGATGGATTACAGCGGCCCCCCAAG
CGGCCCCCGGCGGCAGAATGGCTACGACACCGCCTACTACAGTGAGGCGGTGCGCGAGTCCAGGCCAGGG
AAGAGTGCGGCTGTGTCGAGCCTCGACTGCCTGTCCAGCATAGTGGAGCGCATCTCCACAGACAGCCCCG
CTGCGCCTGCGCTGCTTTTGGCAGATGCACCACCAGAGTCGCCTCCGGGTCCGCCAGAGGGGGCATCCCT
AAGCGACACAGAACAGGGAACCCAGACCCCGTCTCCCGACGCCGCCCCTCAGTGTCCTGCAGGCTCAAAC
CCCAATGCGATTTATCAGGTGCTTGGATCCGGTGGAAGTATGGCTAGCATGACTGGCGGGCAGCAAATGG
GCGGGTCTAGCGCAATGGCATCTATGACCGGAGGTCAACAGATGGGAGGTTCCTCAGCCATGGCGAGTAT
GACAGGTGGCCAACAGATGGGTTAAGAATTCGCCAGCACAGTGGTCGACCAATTCCGGTTATTTTCCACC
ATATTGCCGTCTTTTGGCAATGTGAGGGCCCGGAAACCTGGCCCTGTCTTCTTGACGAGCATTCCTAGGG
GTCTTTCCCCTCTCGCCAAAGGAATGCAAGGTCTGTTGAATGTCGTGAAGGAAGCAGTTCCTCTGGAAGC
TTCTTGAAGACAAACAACGTCTGTAGCGACCCTTTGCAGGCAGCGGAACCCCCCACCTGGCGACAGGTGC
CTCTGCGGCCAAAAGCCACGTGTATAAGATACACCTGCAAAGGCGGCACAACCCCAGTGCCACGTTGTGA
GTTGGATAGTTGTGGAAAGAGTCAAATGGCTCTCCTCAAGCGTATTCAACAAGGGGCTGAAGGATGCCCA
GAAGGTACCCCATTGTATGGGATCTGATCTGGGGCCTCGGTGCACATGCTTTACATGTGTTTAGTCGAGG
TTAAAAAACGTCTAGGCCCCCCGAACCACGGGGACGTGGTTTTCCTTTGAAAAACACGATGATAATACCA
TGAAAAAGCCTGAACTCACCGCGACGTCTGTCGAGAAGTTTCTGATCGAAAAGTTCGACAGCGTCTCCGA
CCTGATGCAGCTCTCGGAGGGCGAAGAATCTCGTGCTTTCAGCTTCGATGTAGGAGGGCGTGGATATGTC
CTGCGGGTAAATAGCTGCGCCGATGGTTTCTACAAAGATCGTTATGTTTATCGGCACTTTGCATCGGCCG
CGCTCCCGATTCCGGAAGTGCTTGACATTGGGGAATTTAGCGAGAGCCTGACCTATTGCATCTCCCGCCG
TGCACAGGGTGTCACGTTGCAAGACCTGCCTGAAACCGAACTGCCCGCTGTTCTGCAGCCGGTCGCGGAG
GCCATGGATGCGATCGCTGCGGCCGATCTTAGCCAGACGAGCGGGTTCGGCCCATTCGGACCGCAAGGAA
TCGGTCAATACACTACATGGCGTGATTTCATATGCGCGATTGCTGATCCCCATGTGTATCACTGGCAAAC
TGTGATGGACGACACCGTCAGTGCGTCCGTCGCGCAGGCTCTCGATGAGCTGATGCTTTGGGCCGAGGAC
TGCCCCGAAGTCCGGCACCTCGTGCACGCGGATTTCGGCTCCAACAATGTCCTGACGGACAATGGCCGCA
TAACAGCGGTCATTGACTGGAGCGAGGCGATGTTCGGGGATTCCCAATACGAGGTCGCCAACATCTTCTT
CTGGAGGCCGTGGTTGGCTTGTATGGAGCAGCAGACGCGCTACTTCGAGCGGAGGCATCCGGAGCTTGCA
GGATCGCCGCGGCTCCGGGCGTATATGCTCCGCATTGGTCTTGACCAACTCTATCAGAGCTTGGTTGACG
GCAATTTCGATGATGCAGCTTGGGCGCAGGGTCGATGCGACGCAATCGTCCGATCCGGAGCCGGGACTGT
CGGGCGTACACAAATCGCCCGCAGAAGCGCGGCCGTCTGGACCGATGGCTGTGTAGAAGTACTCGCCGAT
AGTGGAAACCGACGCCCCAGCACTCGTCCGAGGGCAAAGGAATAGAGTAGATGCCGACCGGGATCTATCG
ATAAAATAAAAGATTTTATTTAGTCTCCAGAAAAAGGGGGGAATGAAAGACCCCACCTGTAGGTTTGGCA
AGCTAGCTTAAGTAACGCCATTTTGCAAGGCATGGAAAAATACATAACTGAGAATAGAGAAGTTCAGATC
AAGGTCAGGAACAGATGGAACAGCTGAATATGGGCCAAACAGGATATCTGTGGTAAGCAGTTCCTGCCCC
GGCTCAGGGCCAAGAACAGATGGAACAGCTGAATATGGGCCAAACAGGATATCTGTGGTAAGCAGTTCCT
GCCCCGGCTCAGGGCCAAGAACAGATGGTCCCCAGATGCGGTCCAGCCCTCAGCAGTTTCTAGAGAACCA
TCAGATGTTTCCAGGGTGCCCCAAGGACCTGAAATGACCCTGTGCCTTATTTGAACTAACCAATCAGTTC
GCTTCTCGCTTCTGTTCGCGCGCTTCTGCTCCCCGAGCTCAATAAAAGAGCCCACAACCCCTCACTCGGG
GCGCCAGTCCTCCGATTGACTGAGTCGCCCGGGTACCCGTGTATCCAATAAACCCTCTTGCAGTTGCATC
CGACTTGTGGTCTCGCTGTTCCTTGGGAGGGTCTCCTCTGAGTGATTGACTACCCGTCAGCGGGGGTCTT
TCACATGCAGCATGTATCAAAATTAATTTGGTTTTTTTTCTTAAGTATTTACATTAAATGGCCATAGTTG
CATTAATGAATCGGCCAACGCGCGGGGAGAGGCGGTTTGCGTATTGGGCGCTCTTCCGCTTCCTCGCTCA
CTGACTCGCTGCGCTCGGTCGTTCGGCTGCGGCGAGCGGTATCAGCTCACTCAAAGGCGGTAATACGGTT
ATCCACAGAATCAGGGGATAACGCAGGAAAGAACATGTGAGCAAAAGGCCAGCAAAAGGCCAGGAACCGT
AAAAAGGCCGCGTTGCTGGCGTTTTTCCATAGGCTCCGCCCCCCTGACGAGCATCACAAAAATCGACGCT
CAAGTCAGAGGTGGCGAAACCCGACAGGACTATAAAGATACCAGGCGTTTCCCCCTGGAAGCTCCCTCGT
GCGCTCTCCTGTTCCGACCCTGCCGCTTACCGGATACCTGTCCGCCTTTCTCCCTTCGGGAAGCGTGGCG
CTTTCTCATAGCTCACGCTGTAGGTATCTCAGTTCGGTGTAGGTCGTTCGCTCCAAGCTGGGCTGTGTGC
ACGAACCCCCCGTTCAGCCCGACCGCTGCGCCTTATCCGGTAACTATCGTCTTGAGTCCAACCCGGTAAG
ACACGACTTATCGCCACTGGCAGCAGCCACTGGTAACAGGATTAGCAGAGCGAGGTATGTAGGCGGTGCT
ACAGAGTTCTTGAAGTGGTGGCCTAACTACGGCTACACTAGAAGAACAGTATTTGGTATCTGCGCTCTGC
TGAAGCCAGTTACCTTCGGAAAAAGAGTTGGTAGCTCTTGATCCGGCAAACAAACCACCGCTGGTAGCGG
TGGTTTTTTTGTTTGCAAGCAGCAGATTACGCGCAGAAAAAAAGGATCTCAAGAAGATCCTTTGATCTTT
TCTACGGGGTCTGACGCTCAGTGGAACGAAAACTCACGTTAAGGGATTTTGGTCATGAGATTATCAAAAA
GGATCTTCACCTAGATCCTTTTGCGGCCGCAAATCAATCTAAAGTATATATGAGTAAACTTGGTCTGACA
GTTACCAATGCTTAATCAGTGAGGCACCTATCTCAGCGATCTGTCTATTTCGTTCATCCATAGTTGCCTG
ACTCCCCGTCGTGTAGATAACTACGATACGGGAGGGCTTACCATCTGGCCCCAGTGCTGCAATGATACCG
CGAGACCCACGCTCACCGGCTCCAGATTTATCAGCAATAAACCAGCCAGCCGGAAGGGCCGAGCGCAGAA
GTGGTCCTGCAACTTTATCCGCCTCCATCCAGTCTATTAATTGTTGCCGGGAAGCTAGAGTAAGTAGTTC
GCCAGTTAATAGTTTGCGCAACGTTGTTGCCATTGCTACAGGCATCGTGGTGTCACGCTCGTCGTTTGGT
ATGGCTTCATTCAGCTCCGGTTCCCAACGATCAAGGCGAGTTACATGATCCCCCATGTTGTGCAAAAAAG
CGGTTAGCTCCTTCGGTCCTCCGATCGTTGTCAGAAGTAAGTTGGCCGCAGTGTTATCACTCATGGTTAT
GGCAGCACTGCATAATTCTCTTACTGTCATGCCATCCGTAAGATGCTTTTCTGTGACTGGTGAGTACTCA
ACCAAGTCATTCTGAGAATAGTGTATGCGGCGACCGAGTTGCTCTTGCCCGGCGTCAATACGGGATAATA
CCGCGCCACATAGCAGAACTTTAAAAGTGCTCATCATTGGAAAACGTTCTTCGGGGCGAAAACTCTCAAG
GATCTTACCGCTGTTGAGATCCAGTTCGATGTAACCCACTCGTGCACCCAACTGATCTTCAGCATCTTTT
ACTTTCACCAGCGTTTCTGGGTGAGCAAAAACAGGAAGGCAAAATGCCGCAAAAAAGGGAATAAGGGCGA
CACGGAAATGTTGAATACTCATACTCTTCCTTTTTCAATATTATTGAAGCATTTATCAGGGTTATTGTCT
CATGAGCGGATACATATTTGAATGTATTTAGAAAAATAAACAAATAGGGGTTCCGCGCACATTTCCCCGA
AAAGTGCCACCTGCAGCCTGAATATGGGCCAAACAGGATATCTGTGGTAAGCAGTTCCTGCCCCGGCTCA
GGGCCAAGAACAGATGGAACAGCTGAATATGGGCCAAACAGGATATCTGTGGTAAGCAGTTCCTGCCCCG
GCTCAGGGCCAAGAACAGATGGTCCCCAGATGCGGTCCAGCCCTCAGCAGTTTCTAGAGAACCATCAGAT
GTTTCCAGGGTGCCCCAAGGACCTGAAATGACCCTGTGCCTTATTTGAACTAACCAATCAGTTCGCTTCT
CGCTTCTGTTCGCGCGCTTCTGCTCCCCGAGCTCAATAAAAGAGCCCACAACCCCTCACTCGGGGCGCCA
GTCCTCCGATTGACTGAGTCGCCCGGGTACCCGTGTATCCAATAAACCCTCTTGCAGTTGCATCCGACTT
GTGGTCTCGCTGTTCCTTGGGAGGGTCTCCTCTGAGTGATTGACTACCCGTCAGCGGGGGTCTTTCATTT
GGGGGCTCGTCCGGGATCGGGAGACCCCTGCCCAGGGACCACCGACCCACCACCGGGAGGCAAGCTGGCC
AGCAACTTATCTGTGTCTGTCCGATTGTCTAGTGTCTATGACTGATTTTATGCGCCTGCGTCGGTACTAG
TTAGCTAACTAGCTCTGTATCTGGCGGACCCGTGGTGGAACTGACGAGTTCTGAACACCCGGCCGCAACC
CTGGGAGACGTCCCAGGGACTTTGGGGGCCGTTTTTGTGGCCCGACCTGAGGAAGGGAGTCGATGTGGAA
TCCGACCCCGTCAGGATATGTGGTTCTGGTAGGAGACGAGAACCTAAAACAGTTCCCGCCTCCGTCTGAA
TTTTTGCTTTCGGTTTGGAACCGAAGCCGCGCGTCTTGTCTGCTGCAGCGCTGCAGCATCGTTCTGTGTT
GTCTCTGTCTGACTGTGTTTCTGTATTTGTCTGAAAATTAGGGCCAGACTGTTACCACTCCCTTAAGTTT
GACCTTAGGTCACTGGAAAGATGTCGAGCGGATCGCTCACAACCAGTCGGTAGATGTCAAGAAGAGACGT
TGGGTTACCTTCTGCTCTGCAGAATGGCCAACCTTTAACGTCGGATGGCCGCGAGACGGCACCTTTAACC
GAGACCTCATCACCCAGGTTAAGATCAAGGTCTTTTCACCTGGCCCGCATGGACACCCAGACCAGGTCCC
CTACATCGTGACCTGGGAAGCCTTGGCTTTTGACCCCCCTCCCTGGGTCAAGCCCTTTGTACACCCTAAG
CCTCCGCCTCCTCTTCCTCCATCCGCCCCGTCTCTCCCCCTTGAACCTCCTCGTTCGACCCCGCCTCGAT
CCTCCCTTTATCCAGCCCTCACTCCTTCTCTAGGCGCCGGCCGGATCCCAGTGTGGTGGTACGTAGGAAT
TCCCACC
Features (pLannotate 1.2.2; 13 found; start..end, strand, type, name):
      1..519     +  CDS            MYOD1 (fragment): MYOD1_HUMAN - Also known as BHLHC1, MYF3, MYOD. Experimental evidence at protein level: Swiss-Prot protein existence level 1. Acts as a transcriptional activator that promotes transcription of muscle-specific target genes and plays a role in muscle differentiation. Together with MYF5 and MYOG, co-occupies muscle-specific gene promoter core region during myogenesis. Induces fibroblasts to differentiate into myoblasts. Interacts with and is inhibited by the twist protein. This interaction probably involves the basic domains of both proteins (By similarity). From Homo sapiens (Human).
    523..1479    +  CDS            Esr1 (fragment): ESR1_MOUSE - Also known as Esr, Estr, Estra, Nr3a1. Experimental evidence at protein level: Swiss-Prot protein existence level 1. Nuclear hormone receptor. The steroid hormones and their receptors are involved in the regulation of eukaryotic gene expression and affect cellular proliferation and differentiation in target tissues. Ligand-dependent nuclear transactivation involves either direct homodimer binding to a palindromic estrogen response element (ERE) sequence or association with other DNA-binding transcription factors, such as AP-1/c-Jun, c-Fos, ATF-2, Sp1 and Sp3, to mediate ERE- indep
   2124..2585    +  misc_feature   IRES: internal ribosome entry site (IRES) of the encephalomyocarditis virus (EMCV)
   2590..3612    +  CDS            hph: KHYB_ECOLX - Experimental evidence at protein level: Swiss-Prot protein existence level 1. The aminoglycoside phosphotransferases achieve inactivation of their antibiotic substrates by phosphorylation. Only phosphorylates hygromycin and closely related compounds such as demethyl analogs and destomycin. From Escherichia coli.
   3682..3803    +  LTR            3' LTR (ΔU3) (fragment): self-inactivating 3' long terminal repeat (LTR) from Moloney murine leukemia virus
   3804..4273    +  LTR            LTR: long terminal repeat from Moloney murine leukemia virus
   4339..4391    -  CDS            lacI (fragment): lac repressor; lacI; The lac repressor binds to the lac operator to inhibit transcription in E. coli. This inhibition can be relieved by adding lactose or isopropyl-β-D-thiogalactopyranoside (IPTG).
   4574..5162    -  rep_origin     ori: high-copy-number ColE1/pMB1/pBR322/pUC origin of replication
   5322..6182    -  CDS            AmpR: β-lactamase; bla; confers resistance to ampicillin, carbenicillin, and related antibiotics
   6183..6287    -  promoter       AmpR promoter: bla
   6318..6787    +  LTR            LTR: long terminal repeat from Moloney murine leukemia virus
   6911..7185    +  misc_feature   MESV Ψ (fragment): packaging signal of murine embryonic stem cell virus
   7252..7668    +  CDS            gag (truncated): truncated Moloney murine leukemia virus (MMLV) gag gene lacking the start codon
