[The description below was written by a language model from this plasmid's Addgene catalogue record and pLannotate feature annotations shown in this document.]
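Description:
pWZLhygro-MyoD-ER-3xT7 is a Moloney murine leukemia virus-based retroviral expression plasmid built on the pWZLhygro backbone, intended for stable delivery of an inducible MyoD fusion into mammalian cells. In bacteria it is maintained through a high-copy ColE1/pUC-type origin and an ampicillin resistance gene (β-lactamase) driven by its own promoter. The viral portion consists of a 5′ MoMLV LTR, a packaging signal (annotated as an MESV Ψ fragment) followed by a truncated gag segment lacking its start codon, which extends the packaging region, and a 3′ LTR. No separate internal promoter is annotated, so transcription of the payload is presumably driven by the 5′ LTR.

The insert, cloned between EcoRI sites, encodes mouse MyoD (Myod1), the bHLH myogenic transcription factor, fused to a fragment of the mouse estrogen receptor (Esr1) and carrying a C-terminal 3xT7 epitope tag for detection or immunoprecipitation. The automated annotation matches the MyoD portion to the human protein, but the catalogue lists mouse, and the T7 tag itself is not picked up in the feature table. ER fusions of this type generally keep the partner protein inactive until ligand is added; the "ER(T)" designation suggests a tamoxifen-responsive variant, though the record does not spell this out. Downstream, an EMCV IRES links the hygromycin phosphotransferase gene (hph) to the same transcript, so hygromycin selection enriches for cells that express the fusion. The construct suits generating stable lines in which MyoD activity, and hence myogenic conversion, can be switched on at will. The sequenced record is 7,707 nt, somewhat shorter than the listed total of 7,975 bp.
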