Addgene plasmid #250217: pWZLhygro-MyoD-ER-3xT7
Purpose: Expresses mouse MyoD-ER(T)-3xT7 cDNA
Depositing lab: Kai Ge. Depositing organization: National Institute of Diabetes & Digestive & Kidney Diseases (NIDDK).
Backbone
  Vector backbone: pWZLhygro
  Backbone size w/o insert (bp): 5915
  Total vector size (bp): 7975
  Vector type: Mammalian Expression, Retroviral
  Selectable markers: Hygromycin
Growth in bacteria
  Bacterial resistance: Ampicillin, 100 μg/mL
  Growth temperature: 37°C
  Growth strain: NEB Stable
  Copy number: High Copy
Gene/Insert
  Gene/Insert name: MyoD-ER(T)-3xT7 (alt name: MyoD)
  Species: M. musculus (mouse)
  Insert size (bp): 2060
  Entrez Gene: Myod1 (a.k.a. MYF3, MyoD, Myod-1, bHLHc1)
  Tag / fusion protein: 3xT7 tag (C terminal on insert)
  Cloning method: Restriction Enzyme; 5′ cloning site EcoRI (not destroyed); 3′ cloning site EcoRI (not destroyed)
  Sequencing primers: 5′ pBABE 5'
Terms and licenses: Academic/Nonprofit Terms; Industry Terms: Not Available to Industry
How to cite: pWZLhygro-MyoD-ER-3xT7 was a gift from Kai Ge (Addgene plasmid # 250217 ; http://n2t.net/addgene:250217 ; RRID:Addgene_250217)
