>Addgene plasmid #250217 | pWZLhygro-MyoD-ER-3xT7 | depositor partial sequence | sequence record 493814 | Partial cDNA insert sequenced with pBABE 5' primer
GAATTCCCACCATGGAGCTTCTATCGCCGCCACTCCGGGACATAGACTTGACAGGCCCCGACGGCTCTCT
CTGCTCCTTTGAGACAGCAGACGACTTCTATGATGATCCGTGTTTCGACTCACCAGACCTGCGCTTTTTT
GAGGACCTGGACCCGCGCCTGGTGCACGTGGGAGCCCTCCTGAAACCGGAGGAGCACGCACACTTCTCTA
CTGCGGTGCACCCAGGCCCAGGCGCTCGTGAGGATGAGCATGTGCGCGCGCCCAGCGGGCACCACCAGGC
GGGTCGCTGCTTGCTGTGGGCCTGCAAGGCGTGCAAGCGCAAGACCACCAACGCTGATCGCCGCAAGGCC
GCCACCATGCGCGAGCGCCGCCGCCTGAGCAAAGTGAATGAGGCCTTCGAGACGCTCAAGCGCTGCACGT
CCAGCAACCCGAACCAGCGGCTACCCAAGGTGGAGATCCTGCGCAACGCCATCCGCTACATCGAAGGTCT
GCAGGCTCTGCTGCGCGACCAGGACGCCGCGCCCCCTGGCGATCGAAATGAAATGGGTGCTTCAGGAGAC
ATGAGGGCTGCCAACCTTTGGCCAAGCCCTCTTGTGATTAAGCACACTAAGAAGAATAGCCCTGCCTTGT
CCTTGACAGCTGACCAGATGGTCAGTGCCTTGTTGGATGCTGAACCGCCCATGATCTATTCTGAATATGA
TCCTTCTAGACCCTTCAGTGAAGCCTCAATGATGGGCTTATTGACCAACCTAGCAGATAGGGAGCTGGTT
CATATGATCAACTGGGCAAAGAGAGTGCCAGGCTTTGGGGACTTGAATCTCCATGATCAGGTCCACCTTC
TCGAGTGTGCCTGGCTGGAGATTCTGATGATTGGTCTCGTCTGGCGCTCCATGGAACACCCGGGGAAGCT
CCTGTTTGCTCCTAACTTGCTCCTGGACAGGAATCAAGGTAAATGTGTGGAA
